Addgene plasmid #247646: pPB-PGKneo-EF1a-NLS-MARIO-SV40 pA
Purpose: mammalian expression of NLS-MARIO, a genetically-encoded fluorescent Mg2+ sensor
Depositing lab: Takeharu Nagai. Depositing organization: The University of Osaka. Publication: A Transient Rise in Free Mg(2+) Ions Released from ATP-Mg Hydrolysis Contributes to Mitotic Chromosome Condensation. Maeshima K, Matsuda T, Shindo Y, Imamura H, Tamura S, Imai R, Kawakami S, Nagashima R, Soga T, Noji H, Oka K, Nagai T. Curr Biol. 2018 Feb 5;28(3):444-451.e6. doi: 10.1016/j.cub.2017.12.035. Epub 2018 Jan 18. PubMed 29358072.
Backbone
  Vector backbone: pPB-PGKneo
  Backbone size w/o insert (bp): 6661
  Total vector size (bp): 8995
  Vector type: Mammalian Expression
  Selectable markers: Neomycin (select with G418)
Growth in bacteria
  Bacterial resistance: Ampicillin, 100 μg/mL
  Growth temperature: 37°C
  Growth strain: DH5alpha
  Copy number: Unknown
Gene/Insert
  Gene/Insert name: MARIO
  Species: Synthetic
  Insert size (bp): 2025
  GenBank ID: LC316970
  Tag / fusion protein: NLS
  Cloning method: Restriction Enzyme; 5′ cloning site NheI (not destroyed); 3′ cloning site SmaI (not destroyed)
  Sequencing primers: 5′ T7
Terms and licenses: Academic/Nonprofit Terms; Industry Terms: Not Available to Industry
How to cite: pPB-PGKneo-EF1a-NLS-MARIO-SV40 pA was a gift from Takeharu Nagai (Addgene plasmid # 247646 ; http://n2t.net/addgene:247646 ; RRID:Addgene_247646)
