[The description below was written by a language model from this plasmid's Addgene catalogue record and pLannotate feature annotations shown in this document.]
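Description:
pPB-PGKneo-EF1a-NLS-MARIO-SV40 pA is a mammalian expression plasmid of about 9 kb built on the pPB-PGKneo backbone, carrying a nuclear-targeted version of MARIO, a synthetic, genetically encoded fluorescent sensor for free Mg2+. It is propagated in E. coli through a high-copy ColE1/pUC origin with ampicillin selection (AmpR). It also retains pBluescript-derived elements: an f1 origin, lac promoter/operator and lacZα fragments, and T3 and T7 promoters. The "pPB" prefix suggests a piggyBac transposon backbone for genomic integration. However, the annotation does not call out transposon terminal repeats; it shows only a short baculovirus-derived fragment next to the cassette, so this is an inference from the name rather than from the feature table.

The sensor cassette is driven by the strong constitutive human EF-1α promoter and terminated by an SV40 polyadenylation signal. The open reading frame begins with an SV40 large T antigen NLS, followed by an enhanced cyan fluorescent protein, a fragment of the E. coli CorA magnesium transporter, and circularly permuted cp173Venus. This layout is typical of a FRET indicator, in which Mg2+ binding to the CorA-derived domain would alter energy transfer between the cyan donor and yellow acceptor, giving a ratiometric readout within the nucleus. A separate cassette, with the mouse PGK promoter driving NeoR and an HSV TK poly(A) signal, permits G418 selection of stable cells. It is flanked by two loxP sites in the same orientation, which should allow Cre-mediated removal of the marker. The associated work used the sensor to follow free Mg2+ changes linked to mitotic chromosome condensation.
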