Features (pLannotate 1.2.2; 26 found; start..end, strand, type, name):
    428..461     +  protein_bind   loxP: Cre-mediated recombination occurs in the 8-bp core sequence (GCATACAT). Cre recombinase
    566..597     +  misc_feature   MCS (fragment): pBluescript multiple cloning site
    598..719     -  polyA_signal   SV40 poly(A) signal: SV40 polyadenylation signal
    742..826     -  CDS            large T antigen (fragment): large T antigen from SV40 (simian virus 40)
    856..1590    -  CDS            cp173Venus: circularly permuted form of the Venus yellow fluorescent protein (Nagai et al., 2004) efficient FRET acceptor for CFP
   1597..2184    -  CDS            corA (fragment): CORA_ECOLI - Experimental evidence at protein level: Swiss-Prot protein existence level 1. Mediates influx of magnesium ions. Can also mediate cobalt and manganese uptake (PubMed:780341). Alternates between open and closed states. Activated by low cytoplasmic Mg(2+) levels. Inactive when cytoplasmic Mg(2+) levels are high (By similarity). From Escherichia coli (strain K12).
   2194..2871    -  CDS            Enhanced Cyan-Emitting GFP: Enhanced Cyan-Emitting GFP is a basic (constitutively fluorescent) cyan fluorescent protein published in 2002, derived from Aequorea victoria.
   2899..2919    -  CDS            SV40 NLS: nuclear localization signal of SV40 (simian virus 40) large T antigen
   3015..3033    -  promoter       T7 promoter: promoter for bacteriophage T7 RNA polymerase
   3050..4228    -  promoter       EF-1α promoter: strong constitutive promoter for human elongation factor EF-1α
   4560..4691    +  CDS            FP (fragment): FP25_NPVAC - Experimental evidence at protein level: Swiss-Prot protein existence level 1. From Autographa californica nuclear polyhedrosis virus (AcMNPV).
   4736..4754    -  promoter       T7 promoter: promoter for bacteriophage T7 RNA polymerase
   4757..4914    +  CDS            lacZα (fragment): LacZα fragment of β-galactosidase; lacZ fragment
   4919..5347    +  rep_origin     f1 ori (sequence partly withheld): f1 bacteriophage origin of replication; arrow indicates direction of (+) strand synthesis
   5400..5504    +  promoter       AmpR promoter: bla
   5505..6365    +  CDS            AmpR: β-lactamase; bla; confers resistance to ampicillin, carbenicillin, and related antibiotics
   6536..7124    +  rep_origin     ori: high-copy-number ColE1/pMB1/pBR322/pUC origin of replication
   7307..7399    +  CDS            lacI (fragment): lac repressor; lacI; The lac repressor binds to the lac operator to inhibit transcription in E. coli. This inhibition can be relieved by adding lactose or isopropyl-β-D-thiogalactopyranoside (IPTG).
   7412..7433    +  protein_bind   CAP binding site: CAP binding activates transcription in the presence of cAMP. E. coli catabolite activator protein
   7448..7478    +  promoter       lac promoter: promoter for the E. coli lac operon
   7486..7502    +  protein_bind   lac operator: The lac repressor binds to the lac operator to inhibit transcription in E. coli. This inhibition can be relieved by adding lactose or isopropyl-β-D-thiogalactopyranoside (IPTG). lac repressor encoded by lacI
   7547..7565    +  promoter       T3 promoter: promoter for bacteriophage T3 RNA polymerase
   8004..8037    +  protein_bind   loxP: Cre-mediated recombination occurs in the 8-bp core sequence (GCATACAT). Cre recombinase
   8056..8104    -  polyA_signal   HSV TK poly(A) signal: herpes simplex virus thymidine kinase polyadenylation signal (Cole and Stacy, 1985)
   8111..8914    -  CDS            NeoR/KanR: aminoglycoside phosphotransferase from Tn5; aph(3')-II (or nptII); confers resistance to neomycin, kanamycin, and G418 (Geneticin®)
   8928..366     -  promoter       PGK promoter (across the origin): mouse phosphoglycerate kinase 1 promoter
>Addgene plasmid #247646 | pPB-PGKneo-EF1a-NLS-MARIO-SV40 pA | addgene full sequence | sequence record 493810 | Addgene NGS Result
ACCCACCCCTTCCCAGCCTCTGAGCCCAGAAAGCGAAGGAGCAAAGCTGCTATTGGCCGCTGCCCCAAAG
GCCTACCCGCTTCCATTGCTCAGCGGTGCTGTCCATCTGCACGAGACTAGTGAGACGTGCTACTTCCATT
TGTCACGTCCTGCACGACGCGAGCTGCGGGGCGGGGGGGAACTTCCTGACTAGGGGAGGAGTAGAAGGTG
GCGCGAAGGGGCCACCAAAGAACGGAGCCGGTTGGCGCCTACCGGTGGATGTGGAATGTGTGCGAGGCCA
GAGGCCACTTGTGTAGCGCCAAGTGCCCAGCGGGGCTGCTAAAGCGCATGCTCCAGACTGCCTTGGGAAA
AGCGCCTCCCCTACCCGGTAGAATTGACCTGCAGGGGCCCCTAAGCTTGGCTGGACGTAAACTCCTCTTC
AGACCTAATAACTTCGTATAGCATACATTATACGAAGTTATATTAAGGGTTATTGAATATGATCGGAATT
CTTGAAGACGAAAGGGCCTCGTGATACGCCTATTTTTATAGGTTAATGTCATGATAATAATGGTTTCTTA
GACGTGCGGCCGCTCTAGAACTAGTGGATCCCCCGGGTAAGATACATTGATGAGTTTGGACAAACCACAA
CTAGAATGCAGTGAAAAAAATGCTTTATTTGTGAAATTTGTGATGCTATTGCTTTATTTGTAACCATTAT
AAGCTGCAATAAACAAGTTAACAACAACAATTGCATTCATTTTATGTTTCAGGTTCAGGGGGAGGTGTGG
GAGGTTTTTTAAAGCAAGTAAAACCTCTACAAATGTGGTATGGCTGATTATGATCAGTTATCTAGATCCG
GTGGATCAATTCTTACTCGATGTTGTGGCGGATCTTGAAGTTGGCCTTGATGCCGTTCTTCTGCTTGTCG
GCGGTGATATAGACGTTGTGGCTGTTGTAGTTGTACTCCAGCTTGTGCCCCAGGATGTTGCCGTCCTCCT
TGAAGTCGATGCCCTTCAGCTCGATGCGGTTCACCAGGGTGTCGCCCTCGAACTTCACCTCGGCGCGGGT
CTTGTAGTTGCCGTCGTCCTTGAAGAAGATGGTGCGCTCCTGGACGTAGCCTTCGGGCATGGCGGACTTG
AAGAAGTCGTGCTGCTTCATGTGGTCGGGGTAGCGGGCGAAGCACTGCAGGCCGTAGCCCAGGGTGGTCA
CGAGGGTGGGCCAGGGCACGGGCAGCTTGCCGGTGGTGCAGATCAGCTTCAGGGTCAGCTTGCCGTAGGT
GGCATCGCCCTCGCCCTCGCCGGACACGCTGAACTTGTGGCCGTTTACGTCGCCGTCCAGCTCGACCAGG
ATGGGCACCACCGCGGTGAACAGCTCCTCGCCCTTGCTCACCATGCCACCGCTGCCACCCTTGTACAGCT
CGTCCATGCCGAGAGTGATCCCGGCGGCGGTCACGAACTCCAGCAGGACCATGTGATCGCGCTTCTCGTT
GGGGTCTTTGCTCAGGGCGGACTGGTAGCTCAGGTAGTGGTTGTCGGGCAGCAGCACGGGGCCGTCGCCG
ATGGGGGTGTTCTGCTGGTAGTGGTCGGCGAGCTGCACGCCGCCGTCCATGAGCTCAGCCGCCTGCATCA
GGAAGTTCACCTTCTGGAACAGGGATTCGTTATGCGGCAGCAGGGATTCGATATCTCGCAGGATTTCACG
CGCCTGCTCCAGTTGCCCACCCGGTAAACGCGCTTTACGCACCAGGAAGTTGAGCGCGCGCTGGGTATCC
ATCAGACACAGGGCAACGGCCCAGCCGTCATCTTCCAGTTCCGCCAGAGTGGAGAGCGCCTCGTCGTACT
CATCGCCCTGATGCCCTTCCATAATCACCCGGCTCAACTGCTCCAGGTCGCTATAGATATTTTCAATTTC
ATCTGCCAACTGTTCGATTTTGGTTTCGAACAGATCCAGCAGCAACTCGTAGGCGTTACCGTCTACCATC
GACTGGCTACGGGCACGCATACGATACAGACGAAAAGCGGGCAGTTCACGCTCACGCAGAGTAAACAGAC
GACCATCACGGATGGTAAATGCCACAGTGGAGTTACCGGCGTGATCTTCCGCATCTTCAAAGAAGAAGAA
GGAGTGATCATGCAGGCCGTCGTCGTCTTCAAAGAAACGTGCCGATGCTTCGATGTCTTCCAGTTCCGGG
CGGGTTGCCAGGCTCAGCATGCGGGCGGCGGTCACGAACTCCAGCAGGACCATGTGATCGCGCTTCTCGT
TGGGGTCTTTGCTCAGGGCGGACTGGGTGCTCAGGTAGTGGTTGTCGGGCAGCAGCACGGGGCCGTCGCC
GATGGGGGTGTTCTGCTGGTAGTGGTCGGCGAGCTGCACGCTGCCGTCCTCGATGTTGTGGCGGATCTTG
AAGTGGGCCTTGATGCCGTTCTTCTGCTTGTCGGCGGTGATATAGACGTTGTGGCTGATGTAGTTGTACT
CCAGCTTGTGCCCCAGGATGTTGCCGTCCTCCTTGAAGTCGATGCCCTTCAGCTCGATGCGGTTCACCAG
GGTGTCGCCCTCGAACTTCACCTCGGCGCGGGTCTTGTAGTTGCCGTCGTCCTTGAAGAAGATGGTACGC
TCCTGGACGTAGCCTTCGGGCATGGCGGACTTGAAGAAGTCGTGCTGCTTCATGTGGTCGGGGTAGCGGC
TGAAGCACTGCACGCCCCAGGTCAGGGTGGTCACGAGGGTGGGCCAGGGCACGGGCAGCTTGCCGGTGGT
GCAGATGAACTTCAGGGTCAGCTTGCCGTAGGTGGCATCGCCCTCGCCCTCGCCGGACACGCTGAACCTG
TGGCCGTTTACGTCGCCGTCCAGCTCGACCAGGATGGGCACCACCCCGGTGAACAGCTCCTCGCCCTTGC
TCACCATGGGATCGATCCTGGGGTCTTCTACCTTTCTCTTCTTTTTTGGAGGCCCCCCCATGCTAGCTAG
ATCTGCAGAATTCCACCACACTGGACTAGTGGATCCGAGCTCGGTACCAAGCTTACCTAGCCAGCTTGGG
TCTCCCTATAGTGAGTCGTATTAGTACCAAGCTAATTCCTCACGACACCTGAAATGGAAGAAAAAAACTT
TGAACCACTGTCTGAGGCTTGAGAATGAACCAAGATCCAAACTCAAAAAGGGCAAATTCCAAGGAGAATT
ACATCAAGTGCCAAGCTGGCCTAACTTCAGTCTCCACCCACTCAGTGTGGGGAAACTCCATCGCATAAAA
CCCCTCCCCCCAACCTAAAGACGACGTACTCCAAAAGCTCGAGAACTAATCGAGGTGCCTGGACGGCGCC
CGGTACTCCGTGGAGTCACATGAAGCGACGGCTGAGGACGGAAAGGCCCTTTTCCTTTGTGTGGGTGACT
CACCCGCCCGCTCTCCCGAGCGCCGCGTCCTCCATTTTGAGCTCCCTGCAGCAGGGCCGGGAAGCGGCCA
TCTTTCCGCTCACGCAACTGGTGCCGACCGGGCCAGCCTTGCCGCCCAGGGCGGGGCGATACACGGCGGC
GCGAGGCCAGGCACCAGAGCAGGCCGGCCAGCTTGAGACTACCCCCGTCCGATTCTCGGTGGCCGCGCTC
GCAGGCCCCGCCTCGCCGAACATGTGCGCTGGGACGCACGGGCCCCGTCGCCGCCCGCGGCCCCAAAAAC
CGAAATACCAGTGTGCAGATCTTGGCCCGCATTTACAAGACTATCTTGCCAGAAAAAAAGCGTCGCAGCA
GGTCATCAAAAATTTTAAATGGCTAGAGACTTATCGAAAGCAGCGAGACAGGCGCGAAGGTGCCACCAGA
TTCGCACGCGGCGGCCCCAGCGCCCAGGCCAGGCCTCAACTCAAGCACGAGGCGAAGGGGCTCCTTAAGC
GCAAGGCCTCGAACTCTCCCACCCACTTCCAACCCGAAGCTCGGGATCAAGAATCACGTACTGCAGCCAG
GTGGAAGTAATTCAAGGCACGCAAGGGCCATAACCCGTAAAGAGGCCAGGCCCGCGGGAACCACACACGG
CACTTACCTGTGTTCTGGCGGCAAACCCGTTGCGAAAAAGAACGTTCACGGCGACTACTGCACTTATATA
CGGTTCTCCCCCACCCTCGGGAAAAAGGCGGAGCCAGTACACGACATCACTTTCCCAGTTTACCCCGCGC
CACCTTCTCTAGGCACCGGTTCAATTGCCGACCCCTCCCCCCAACTTCTCGGGGACTGTGGGCGATGTGC
GCTCTGCCCACTGACGGGCACCGGAGCCAATTCCCACTCCTTTCAAGACCGATATCTATAACAAGAAAAT
ATATATATAATAAGTTATCACGTAAGTAGAACATGAAATAACAATATAATTATCGTATGAGTTAAATCTT
AAAAGTCACGTAAAAGATAATCATGCGTCATTTTGACTCACGCGGTCGTTATAGTTCAAAATCAGTGACA
CTTACCGCATTGACAAGCACGCCTCACGGGAGCTCCAAGCGGCGACTGAGATGTCCTAAATGCACAGCGA
CGGATTCGCGCTATTTAGAAAGAGAGAGCAATATTTCAAGAATGCATGCGTCAATTTTACGCAGACTATC
TTTCTAGGGTTAAAAAAGATTTGCGCTTTACTCGACCTAAACTTTAAACACGTCATAGAATCTTCGTTTG
ACAAAAACCACATTGTGGCCAAGCTGTGTGACGCGACGCGCGCTAAAGAATGGCAAACCAAGTCGCGCGA
GGTACCTCTCTTAAGGTAGCGCGATCGCACGCGTACCCAATTCGCCCTATAGTGAGTCGTATTACAATTC
ACTGGCCGTCGTTTTACAACGTCGTGACTGGGAAAACCCTGGCGTTACCCAACTTAATCGCCTTGCAGCA
CATCCCCCTTTCGCCAGCTGGCGTAATAGCGAAGAGGCCCGCACCGATCGCCCTTCCCAACAGTTGCGCA
GCCTGAATGGCGAATGGG
[124 nt withheld, positions 4919-5042]
C
[91 nt withheld, positions 5044-5134]
A
[49 nt withheld, positions 5136-5184]
CCTTTGACGTTGGAGTCCACGTTCTTT
[37 nt withheld, positions 5212-5248]
ACCCTATCTCGGTCTATTCTTTTGATTTATAAGGGATTTTGCCGATTTCGGCCTATTGGTTAAAAAATGA
GCTGATTTAACAAAAATTTAACGCGAATTTTAACAAAATATTAACGCTTACAATTTAGGTGGCACTTTTC
GGGGAAATGTGCGCGGAACCCCTATTTGTTTATTTTTCTAAATACATTCAAATATGTATCCGCTCATGAG
ACAATAACCCTGATAAATGCTTCAATAATATTGAAAAAGGAAGAGTATGAGTATTCAACATTTCCGTGTC
GCCCTTATTCCCTTTTTTGCGGCATTTTGCCTTCCTGTTTTTGCTCACCCAGAAACGCTGGTGAAAGTAA
AAGATGCTGAAGATCAGTTGGGTGCACGAGTGGGTTACATCGAACTGGATCTCAACAGCGGTAAGATCCT
TGAGAGTTTTCGCCCCGAAGAACGTTTTCCAATGATGAGCACTTTTAAAGTTCTGCTATGTGGCGCGGTA
TTATCCCGTATTGACGCCGGGCAAGAGCAACTCGGTCGCCGCATACACTATTCTCAGAATGACTTGGTTG
AGTACTCACCAGTCACAGAAAAGCATCTTACGGATGGCATGACAGTAAGAGAATTATGCAGTGCTGCCAT
AACCATGAGTGATAACACTGCGGCCAACTTACTTCTGACAACGATCGGAGGACCGAAGGAGCTAACCGCT
TTTTTGCACAACATGGGGGATCATGTAACTCGCCTTGATCGTTGGGAACCGGAGCTGAATGAAGCCATAC
CAAACGACGAGCGTGACACCACGATGCCTGTAGCAATGGCAACAACGTTGCGCAAACTATTAACTGGCGA
ACTACTTACTCTAGCTTCCCGGCAACAATTAATAGACTGGATGGAGGCGGATAAAGTTGCAGGACCACTT
CTGCGCTCGGCCCTTCCGGCTGGCTGGTTTATTGCTGATAAATCTGGAGCCGGTGAGCGTGGGTCTCGCG
GTATCATTGCAGCACTGGGGCCAGATGGTAAGCCCTCCCGTATCGTAGTTATCTACACGACGGGGAGTCA
GGCAACTATGGATGAACGAAATAGACAGATCGCTGAGATAGGTGCCTCACTGATTAAGCATTGGTAACTG
TCAGACCAAGTTTACTCATATATACTTTAGATTGATTTAAAACTTCATTTTTAATTTAAAAGGATCTAGG
TGAAGATCCTTTTTGATAATCTCATGACCAAAATCCCTTAACGTGAGTTTTCGTTCCACTGAGCGTCAGA
CCCCGTAGAAAAGATCAAAGGATCTTCTTGAGATCCTTTTTTTCTGCGCGTAATCTGCTGCTTGCAAACA
AAAAAACCACCGCTACCAGCGGTGGTTTGTTTGCCGGATCAAGAGCTACCAACTCTTTTTCCGAAGGTAA
CTGGCTTCAGCAGAGCGCAGATACCAAATACTGTTCTTCTAGTGTAGCCGTAGTTAGGCCACCACTTCAA
GAACTCTGTAGCACCGCCTACATACCTCGCTCTGCTAATCCTGTTACCAGTGGCTGCTGCCAGTGGCGAT
AAGTCGTGTCTTACCGGGTTGGACTCAAGACGATAGTTACCGGATAAGGCGCAGCGGTCGGGCTGAACGG
GGGGTTCGTGCACACAGCCCAGCTTGGAGCGAACGACCTACACCGAACTGAGATACCTACAGCGTGAGCT
ATGAGAAAGCGCCACGCTTCCCGAAGGGAGAAAGGCGGACAGGTATCCGGTAAGCGGCAGGGTCGGAACA
GGAGAGCGCACGAGGGAGCTTCCAGGGGGAAACGCCTGGTATCTTTATAGTCCTGTCGGGTTTCGCCACC
TCTGACTTGAGCGTCGATTTTTGTGATGCTCGTCAGGGGGGCGGAGCCTATGGAAAAACGCCAGCAACGC
GGCCTTTTTACGGTTCCTGGCCTTTTGCTGGCCTTTTGCTCACATGTTCTTTCCTGCGTTATCCCCTGAT
TCTGTGGATAACCGTATTACCGCCTTTGAGTGAGCTGATACCGCTCGCCGCAGCCGAACGACCGAGCGCA
GCGAGTCAGTGAGCGAGGAAGCGGAAGAGCGCCCAATACGCAAACCGCCTCTCCCCGCGCGTTGGCCGAT
TCATTAATGCAGCTGGCACGACAGGTTTCCCGACTGGAAAGCGGGCAGTGAGCGCAACGCAATTAATGTG
AGTTAGCTCACTCATTAGGCACCCCAGGCTTTACACTTTATGCTTCCGGCTCGTATGTTGTGTGGAATTG
TGAGCGGATAACAATTTCACACAGGAAACAGCTATGACCATGATTACGCCAAGCTCGAAATTAACCCTCA
CTAAAGGGAACAAAAGCTGGAGCTAGGGATAACAGGGTAATGGCGCGCCTTAATTAACTATAACGGTCCT
AAGGTAGCGAGCTCGGTATTCACGACAGCAGGCTGAATAATAAAAAAATTAGAAACTATTATTTAACCCT
AGAAAGATAATCATATTGTGACGTACGTTAAAGATAATCATGCGTAAAATTGACGCATGTGTTTTATCGG
TCTGTATATCGAGGTTTATTTATTAATTTGAATAGATATTAAGTTTTATTATATTTACACTTACATACTA
ATAATAAATTCAACAAACAATTTATTTATGTTTATTTATTTATTAAAAAAAAACAAAAACTCAAAATTTC
TTCTATAAAGTAACAAAGGGCCCGTTTAAACGGCGCGCCGGTACCTTAATTAAGGCCGCAATGGCCAGTA
CTAGTGAACCTCTTCGAGGGACCTAATAACTTCGTATAGCATACATTATACGAAGTTATATTAAGGGTTC
CGGATCCGAACAAACGACCCAACACCCGTGCGTTTTATTCTGTCTTTTTATTGCCGATCCCCTCAGAAGA
ACTCGTCAAGAAGGCGATAGAAGGCGATGCGCTGCGAATCGGGAGCGGCGATACCGTAAAGCACGAGGAA
GCGGTCAGCCCATTCGCCGCCAAGCTCTTCAGCAATATCACGGGTAGCCAACGCTATGTCCTGATAGCGG
TCCGCCACACCCAGCCGGCCACAGTCGATGAATCCAGAAAAGCGGCCATTTTCCACCATGATATTCGGCA
AGCAGGCATCGCCATGGGTCACGACGAGATCCTCGCCGTCGGGCATGCGCGCCTTGAGCCTGGCGAACAG
TTCGGCTGGCGCGAGCCCCTGATGCTCTTCGTCCAGATCATCCTGATCGACAAGACCGGCTTCCATCCGA
GTACGTGCTCGCTCGATGCGATGTTTCGCTTGGTGGTCGAATGGGCAGGTAGCCGGATCAAGCGTATGCA
GCCGCCGCATTGCATCAGCCATGATGGATACTTTCTCGGCAGGAGCAAGGTGAGATGACAGGAGATCCTG
CCCCGGCACTTCGCCCAATAGCAGCCAGTCCCTTCCCGCTTCAGTGACAACGTCGAGCACAGCTGCGCAA
GGAACGCCCGTCGTGGCCAGCCACGATAGCCGCGCTGCCTCGTCCTGCAGTTCATTCAGGGCACCGGACA
GGTCGGTCTTGACAAAAAGAACCGGGCGCCCCTGCGCTGACAGCCGGAACACGGCGGCATCAGAGCAGCC
GATTGTCTGTTGTGCCCAGTCATAGCCGAATAGCCTCTCCACCCAAGCGGCCGGAGAACCTGCGTGCAAT
CCATCTTGTTCAATGGCCGATCCCATATTGGCTGCAGGTCGAAAGGCCCGGAGATGAGGAAGAGGAGAAC
AGCGCGGCAGACGTGCGCTTTTGAAGCGTGCAGAATGCCGGGCCTCCGGAGGACCTTCGGGCGCCCGCCC
CGCCCCTGAGCCCGCCCCTGAGCCCGCCCCCGG
