>Addgene plasmid #247646 | pPB-PGKneo-EF1a-NLS-MARIO-SV40 pA | depositor partial sequence | sequence record 487454 | an insert between NheI and SmaI sites in pPB-PGKneo
GCTAGCATGGGGGGGCCTCCAAAAAAGAAGAGAAAGGTAGAAGACCCCAGGATCGATCCCATGGTGAGCA
AGGGCGAGGAGCTGTTCACCGGGGTGGTGCCCATCCTGGTCGAGCTGGACGGCGACGTAAACGGCCACAG
GTTCAGCGTGTCCGGCGAGGGCGAGGGCGATGCCACCTACGGCAAGCTGACCCTGAAGTTCATCTGCACC
ACCGGCAAGCTGCCCGTGCCCTGGCCCACCCTCGTGACCACCCTGACCTGGGGCGTGCAGTGCTTCAGCC
GCTACCCCGACCACATGAAGCAGCACGACTTCTTCAAGTCCGCCATGCCCGAAGGCTACGTCCAGGAGCG
TACCATCTTCTTCAAGGACGACGGCAACTACAAGACCCGCGCCGAGGTGAAGTTCGAGGGCGACACCCTG
GTGAACCGCATCGAGCTGAAGGGCATCGACTTCAAGGAGGACGGCAACATCCTGGGGCACAAGCTGGAGT
ACAACTACATCAGCCACAACGTCTATATCACCGCCGACAAGCAGAAGAACGGCATCAAGGCCCACTTCAA
GATCCGCCACAACATCGAGGACGGCAGCGTGCAGCTCGCCGACCACTACCAGCAGAACACCCCCATCGGC
GACGGCCCCGTGCTGCTGCCCGACAACCACTACCTGAGCACCCAGTCCGCCCTGAGCAAAGACCCCAACG
AGAAGCGCGATCACATGGTCCTGCTGGAGTTCGTGACCGCCGCCCGCATGCTGAGCCTGGCAACCCGCCC
GGAACTGGAAGACATCGAAGCATCGGCACGTTTCTTTGAAGACGACGACGGCCTGCATGATCACTCCTTC
TTCTTCTTTGAAGATGCGGAAGATCACGCCGGTAACTCCACTGTGGCATTTACCATCCGTGATGGTCGTC
TGTTTACTCTGCGTGAGCGTGAACTGCCCGCTTTTCGTCTGTATCGTATGCGTGCCCGTAGCCAGTCGAT
GGTAGACGGTAACGCCTACGAGTTGCTGCTGGATCTGTTCGAAACCAAAATCGAACAGTTGGCAGATGAA
ATTGAAAATATCTATAGCGACCTGGAGCAGTTGAGCCGGGTGATTATGGAAGGGCATCAGGGCGATGAGT
ACGACGAGGCGCTCTCCACTCTGGCGGAACTGGAAGATGACGGCTGGGCCGTTGCCCTGTGTCTGATGGA
TACCCAGCGCGCGCTCAACTTCCTGGTGCGTAAAGCGCGTTTACCGGGTGGGCAACTGGAGCAGGCGCGT
GAAATCCTGCGAGATATCGAATCCCTGCTGCCGCATAACGAATCCCTGTTCCAGAAGGTGAACTTCCTGA
TGCAGGCGGCTGAGCTCATGGACGGCGGCGTGCAGCTCGCCGACCACTACCAGCAGAACACCCCCATCGG
CGACGGCCCCGTGCTGCTGCCCGACAACCACTACCTGAGCTACCAGTCCGCCCTGAGCAAAGACCCCAAC
GAGAAGCGCGATCACATGGTCCTGCTGGAGTTCGTGACCGCCGCCGGGATCACTCTCGGCATGGACGAGC
TGTACAAGGGTGGCAGCGGTGGCATGGTGAGCAAGGGCGAGGAGCTGTTCACCGCGGTGGTGCCCATCCT
GGTCGAGCTGGACGGCGACGTAAACGGCCACAAGTTCAGCGTGTCCGGCGAGGGCGAGGGCGATGCCACC
TACGGCAAGCTGACCCTGAAGCTGATCTGCACCACCGGCAAGCTGCCCGTGCCCTGGCCCACCCTCGTGA
CCACCCTGGGCTACGGCCTGCAGTGCTTCGCCCGCTACCCCGACCACATGAAGCAGCACGACTTCTTCAA
GTCCGCCATGCCCGAAGGCTACGTCCAGGAGCGCACCATCTTCTTCAAGGACGACGGCAACTACAAGACC
CGCGCCGAGGTGAAGTTCGAGGGCGACACCCTGGTGAACCGCATCGAGCTGAAGGGCATCGACTTCAAGG
AGGACGGCAACATCCTGGGGCACAAGCTGGAGTACAACTACAACAGCCACAACGTCTATATCACCGCCGA
CAAGCAGAAGAACGGCATCAAGGCCAACTTCAAGATCCGCCACAACATCGAGTAAGAATTGATCCACCGG
ATCTAGATAACTGATCATAATCAGCCATACCACATTTGTAGAGGTTTTACTTGCTTTAAAAAACCTCCCA
CACCTCCCCCTGAACCTGAAACATAAAATGAATGCAATTGTTGTTGTTAACTTGTTTATTGCAGCTTATA
ATGGTTACAAATAAAGCAATAGCATCACAAATTTCACAAATAAAGCATTTTTTTCACTGCATTCTAGTTG
TGGTTTGTCCAAACTCATCAATGTATCTTACCCGGG
